Addgene plasmid #70017: pTC208
Purpose: TALENs targeting ANT1 locus, donor molecule with 5' homology arm-Pnos:NptII-35S:ANT13' homology arm as a Gemini Viral Replicon based onTomato Yellow Leaf Curl Virus
Depositing lab: Daniel Voytas. Depositing organization: University of Minnesota. Publication: High-frequency, precise modification of the tomato genome. Cermak T, Baltes NJ, Cegan R, Zhang Y, Voytas DF. Genome Biol. 2015 Nov 6;16(1):232. doi: 10.1186/s13059-015-0796-9. PubMed 26541286.
Backbone
  Vector backbone: pLSLR
  Backbone manufacturer: n/a
  Total vector size (bp): 20611
  Vector type: Plant Expression, TALEN
  Selectable markers: kanamycin
Growth in bacteria
  Bacterial resistance: Kanamycin, 50 μg/mL
  Growth temperature: 37°C
  Growth strain: DH5alpha
  Copy number: High Copy
Gene/Insert
  Gene/Insert name: Nuclease (TALENs) + Donor + GVR
  Species: Solanum lycopersicum
  Insert size (bp): 14378
Terms and licenses: Academic/Nonprofit Terms; Industry Terms: Not Available to Industry
How to cite: pTC208 was a gift from Daniel Voytas (Addgene plasmid # 70017 ; http://n2t.net/addgene:70017 ; RRID:Addgene_70017)
