[The description below was written by a language model from this plasmid's Addgene catalogue record, the feature table of its GenBank file and pLannotate feature annotations shown in this document.]
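Description:
pTC208 is a 20.6 kb binary T-DNA plasmid built on the pLSLR backbone for Agrobacterium-mediated delivery of a gene-targeting system into tomato (Solanum lycopersicum). Outside the nopaline-type left and right borders it carries the pVS1 replication and stability functions (oriV, RepA, StaA) for maintenance in Agrobacterium, a ColE1/pBR322-type origin with the bom site for propagation in E. coli, and a bacterial kanamycin resistance gene (aphA-3).

The roughly 14.4 kb T-DNA payload combines a nuclease, a repair template and a geminiviral replicon based on Tomato yellow leaf curl virus. A CaMV 35S promoter drives a single transcript encoding two TALEN monomers aimed at the ANT1 locus. Each consists of a FLAG-tagged Xanthomonas TAL effector scaffold fused to a FokI cleavage domain. The two are separated by a P2A peptide so that they are made as separate proteins that dimerise at the target, and the transcript ends in the Arabidopsis HSP18.2 terminator. Downstream lies the donor: according to the record, a 5' homology arm, a NOS promoter–NptII cassette with a CaMV poly(A) signal for kanamycin selection in plants, and a second 35S promoter abutting ANT1 sequence that serves as the 3' homology arm. The annotation tool labels this ANT1 sequence by its similarity to Arabidopsis MYB113/MYB114 transcription activators. Homology-directed repair would therefore insert the marker and the strong promoter upstream of the endogenous ANT1 gene. On the opposite strand, viral Rep and REn coding sequences, followed by a NOS terminator, support replicon amplification and so raise donor copy number. The viral intergenic regions are not annotated in the feature table. The two short GenBank records held for this plasmid are unannotated partial reads and add no further information.
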