Features (pLannotate 1.2.2; 30 found; start..end, strand, type, name):
      1..25      +  misc_feature   LB T-DNA repeat: left border repeat from nopaline C58 T-DNA
    907..1248    +  promoter       CaMV 35S promoter: strong constitutive promoter from cauliflower mosaic virus
   1328..1351    +  CDS            3xFLAG (fragment): three tandem FLAG® epitope tags
   1349..1915    +  CDS            avrXa10 (fragment): AVX10_XANOO - Experimental evidence at protein level: Swiss-Prot protein existence level 1. Avirulence protein. Induces the hypersensitive response (HR)in rice plants carrying the resistance gene Xa10. Activity depends on the presence of the core repeat domains; replacement with repeat domains from other proteins (AvrBs3 of X.euvesicatoria (AC P14727) or AvrXa7 of this organism) does not elicit the HR. Probably acts as a transcription factor in its host plant (rice) to induce plant resistance or disease. From Xanthomonas oryzae pv. oryzae.
   3914..4102    +  CDS            avrXa10 (fragment): AVX10_XANOO - Experimental evidence at protein level: Swiss-Prot protein existence level 1. Avirulence protein. Induces the hypersensitive response (HR)in rice plants carrying the resistance gene Xa10. Activity depends on the presence of the core repeat domains; replacement with repeat domains from other proteins (AvrBs3 of X.euvesicatoria (AC P14727) or AvrXa7 of this organism) does not elicit the HR. Probably acts as a transcription factor in its host plant (rice) to induce plant resistance or disease. From Xanthomonas oryzae pv. oryzae.
   4109..4696    +  CDS            fokIR (fragment): T2F1_PLAOK - Also known as rfoKI. Experimental evidence at protein level: Swiss-Prot protein existence level 1. Recognizes the double-stranded sequence 5'-GGATG-3'/3'-CATCC- 5' and cleaves respectively 14 bases after G-1 and 13 bases before C-1. From Planomicrobium okeanokoites (Planococcus okeanokoites) (Flavobacterium okeanokoites).
   4712..4761    +  CDS            P2A (fragment): 2A peptide from porcine teschovirus-1 polyprotein Eukaryotic ribosomes fail to insert a peptide bond between the Gly and Pro residues, yielding separate polypeptides.
   4772..4837    +  CDS            3xFLAG: three tandem FLAG® epitope tags, followed by an enterokinase cleavage site
   4835..5401    +  CDS            avrXa10 (fragment): AVX10_XANOO - Experimental evidence at protein level: Swiss-Prot protein existence level 1. Avirulence protein. Induces the hypersensitive response (HR)in rice plants carrying the resistance gene Xa10. Activity depends on the presence of the core repeat domains; replacement with repeat domains from other proteins (AvrBs3 of X.euvesicatoria (AC P14727) or AvrXa7 of this organism) does not elicit the HR. Probably acts as a transcription factor in its host plant (rice) to induce plant resistance or disease. From Xanthomonas oryzae pv. oryzae.
   7400..7606    +  CDS            avrBs3 (fragment): AVRB3_XANEU - Experimental evidence at protein level: Swiss-Prot protein existence level 1. Avirulence protein. Acts as a transcription factor in C.annuum plants. In susceptible plants lacking the Bs3 resistance gene induces expression of a number of genes, including genes homologous to a family of auxin-induced genes, alpha-expansin genes, pectate lyase, anthocyanidin glucoside rhamnosyl transferase and at least one transcription factor, UPA20. Their expression leads to plant hypertrophy in mesophyll cells, probably mainly mediated by UPA20 (PubMed:17962565). In resistant plants induces the h
   7595..8182    +  CDS            FokI cleavage domain: nonspecific DNA cleavage domain of the FokI endonuclease (Li et al., 1992) must dimerize to be catalytically active
   8196..8444    +  terminator     HSP terminator: efficient transcription terminator from the Arabidopsis thaliana heat shock protein 18.2 gene (Nagaya et al., 2010)
   9625..9808    +  promoter       NOS promoter: nopaline synthase promoter NOS promoter
   9871..10663   +  CDS            NeoR/KanR (fragment): aminoglycoside phosphotransferase from Tn5; aph(3')-II (or nptII); confers resistance to neomycin, kanamycin, and G418 (Geneticin®)
  10689..10863   +  polyA_signal   CaMV poly(A) signal: cauliflower mosaic virus polyadenylation signal
  11074..11415   +  promoter       CaMV 35S promoter: strong constitutive promoter from cauliflower mosaic virus
  11480..11818   +  CDS            MYB114 (fragment): MY114_ARATH - Experimental evidence at protein level: Swiss-Prot protein existence level 1. Transcription activator, when associated with BHLH002/EGL3/MYC146, BHLH012/MYC1, or BHLH042/TT8. From Arabidopsis thaliana (Mouse-ear cress).
  11907..12134   +  CDS            MYB113 (fragment): MY113_ARATH - Experimental evidence at protein level: Swiss-Prot protein existence level 1. Transcription activator, when associated with BHLH002/EGL3/MYC146, BHLH012/MYC1, or BHLH042/TT8. From Arabidopsis thaliana (Mouse-ear cress).
  12215..12463   -  terminator     NOS terminator: nopaline synthase terminator and poly(A) signal
  12477..12878   -  CDS            REN_TYLCI: Experimental evidence at protein level: Swiss-Prot protein existence level 1. Increases viral DNA accumulation. Enhances infectivity and symptom expression (By similarity). From Tomato yellow leaf curl virus (strain Israel) (TYLCV).
  12950..14011   -  CDS            REP_TLCVA: Experimental evidence at protein level: Swiss-Prot protein existence level 1. Essential for the replication of viral ssDNA. The closed circular ssDNA genome is first converted to a superhelical dsDNA. Rep binds a specific region at the genome origin of replication. It introduces an endonucleolytic nick within the conserved sequence 5'- TAATATTAC-3' in the intergenic region of the genome present in all geminiviruses, thereby initiating the rolling circle replication (RCR). Following cleavage, binds covalently to the 5'-phosphate of DNA as a tyrosyl ester. The cleavage gives rise to a free 3'-OH
  14334..14358   +  misc_feature   RB T-DNA repeat: right border repeat from nopaline C58 T-DNA
  14697..15098   +  CDS            Y4CG_SINFN (fragment): Protein inferred from homology: Swiss-Prot protein existence level 3. From Sinorhizobium fredii (strain NBRC 101917 / NGR234).
  15658..16287   +  CDS            pVS1 StaA: stability protein from the Pseudomonas plasmid pVS1 (Heeb et al., 2000)
  16720..17788   +  CDS            pVS1 RepA (fragment): replication protein from the Pseudomonas plasmid pVS1 (Heeb et al., 2000)
  17854..18048   +  rep_origin     pVS1 oriV: origin of replication for the Pseudomonas plasmid pVS1 (Heeb et al., 2000)
  18251..18290   +  CDS            rop (fragment): Rop protein, which maintains plasmids at low copy number; rop
  18392..18532   +  misc_feature   bom: basis of mobility region from pBR322
  18718..19306   -  rep_origin     ori: high-copy-number ColE1/pMB1/pBR322/pUC origin of replication
  19393..20187   -  CDS            KanR: aminoglycoside phosphotransferase; aphA-3; confers resistance to kanamycin
>Addgene plasmid #70017 | pTC208 | depositor full sequence | sequence record 124555 | pTC208 sequence 20611 bps
TGGCAGGATATATTGTGGTGTAAACAAATTGACGCTTAGACAACTTAATAACACATTGCGGACGTTTTTA
ATGTAGAGCTCAAAGTTTAACGCGTCGATTAAGTTGACTTGGTCAATCGGTGTCTCTCAACTCTCTCTAT
GTATCGGTGTATTGGAGTCCTATATATATGGAGACTCTAATGGCATAAATGTAAATATGGAACTTTAAAT
CAAAACCCTTACGCTCCAAAAAGCGGCCATCCGTATAATATTACCGGATGGCCGCGATTTTTTTTTTGGA
CCCCACAACGCAATAACTGACAAAGACATGCGGACCAATCACCTGACGCGCTCAAAGCTTAATTGTTTTG
TGTTTTCTATTTAAACTTGGGCACCAAGTATTGTAGTTCGTACTACAAGTTTGTACCGATCGGCGCGCCA
GATTTGCCTTTTCAATTTCAGAAAGAATGCTAACCCACAGATGGTTAGAGAGGCTTACGCAGCAGGTATC
ATCAAGACGATCTACCCGAGCAATAATCTCCAGGAAATCAAATACCTTCCCAAGAAGGTTAAAGATGCAG
TCAAAAGATTCAGGACTAACTGCATCAAGAACACAGAGAAAGATATATTTCTCAAGATCAGAAGTACTAT
TCCAGTATGGACGATTCAAGGCTTGCTTCACAAACCAAGGCAAGTAATAGAGATTGGAGTCTCTAAAAAG
GTAGTTCCCACTGAATCAAAGGCCATGGAGTCAAAGATTCAAATAGAGGACCTAACAGAACTCGCCGTAA
AGACTGGCGAACAGTTCATACAGAGTCTCTTACGACTCAATGACAAGAAGAAAATCTTCGTCAACATGGT
GGAGCACGACACACTTGTCTACTCCAAAAATATCAAAGATACAGTCTCAGAAGACCAAAGGGCAATTGAG
ACTTTTCAACAAAGGGTAATATCCGGAAACCTCCTCGGATTCCATTGCCCAGCTATCTGTCACTTTATTG
TGAAGATAGTGGAAAAGGAAGGTGGCTCCTACAAATGCCATCATTGCGATAAAGGAAAGGCCATCGTTGA
AGATGCCTCTGCCGACAGTGGTCCCAAAGATGGACCCCCACCCACGAGGAGCATCGTGGAAAAAGAAGAC
GTTCCAACCACGTCTTCAAAGCAAGTGGATTGATGTGATATCTCCACTGACGTAAGGGATGACGCACAAT
CCCACTATCCTTCGCAAGACCCTTCCTCTATATAAGGAAGTTCATTTCATTTGGAGAGAACACGGGGGAC
TCCTGCAGGAAAAATGGCTTCCTCCGATTATAAGGATCACGATGGCGACTACAAGGACCACGATATTGAC
TACAAAGACGATGACGATAAAATGGCTCCTAAGAAAAAGCGCAAAGTCGGTATCCATGGCGTTCCCTCTA
GAATGGTGGATCTACGCACGCTCGGCTACAGTCAGCAGCAGCAAGAGAAGATCAAACCGAAGGTGCGTTC
GACAGTGGCGCAGCACCACGAGGCACTGGTGGGCCATGGGTTTACACACGCGCACATCGTTGCGCTCAGC
CAACACCCGGCAGCGTTAGGGACCGTCGCTGTCACGTATCAGCACATAATCACGGCGTTGCCAGAGGCGA
CACACGAAGACATCGTTGGCGTCGGCAAACAGTGGTCCGGCGCACGCGCCCTGGAGGCCTTGCTCACGGA
TGCGGGGGAGTTGAGAGGTCCGCCGTTACAGTTGGACACAGGCCAACTTGTGAAGATTGCAAAACGTGGC
GGCGTGACCGCAATGGAGGCAGTGCATGCCAGCAGGAATGCGTTAACAGGTGCCCCCCTGAACCTGACCC
CGGACCAAGTGGTGGCTATCGCCAGCAACATTGGCGGCAAGCAAGCGCTCGAAACGGTGCAGCGGCTGTT
GCCGGTGCTGTGCCAGGACCATGGCCTGACCCCGGACCAAGTGGTGGCTATCGCCAGCAACAATGGCGGC
AAGCAAGCGCTCGAAACGGTGCAGCGGCTGTTGCCGGTGCTGTGCCAGGACCATGGCCTGACCCCGGACC
AAGTGGTGGCTATCGCCAGCAACGGTGGCGGCAAGCAAGCGCTCGAAACGGTGCAGCGGCTGTTGCCGGT
GCTGTGCCAGGACCATGGCCTGACCCCGGACCAAGTGGTGGCTATCGCCAGCAACGGTGGCGGCAAGCAA
GCGCTCGAAACGGTGCAGCGGCTGTTGCCGGTGCTGTGCCAGGACCATGGCCTGACCCCGGACCAAGTGG
TGGCTATCGCCAGCAACATTGGCGGCAAGCAAGCGCTCGAAACGGTGCAGCGGCTGTTGCCGGTGCTGTG
CCAGGACCATGGCCTGACTCCGGACCAAGTGGTGGCTATCGCCAGCCACGATGGCGGCAAGCAAGCGCTC
GAAACGGTGCAGCGGCTGTTGCCGGTGCTGTGCCAGGACCATGGCCTGACCCCGGACCAAGTGGTGGCTA
TCGCCAGCAACATTGGCGGCAAGCAAGCGCTCGAAACGGTGCAGCGGCTGTTGCCGGTGCTGTGCCAGGA
CCATGGCCTGACCCCGGACCAAGTGGTGGCTATCGCCAGCAACATTGGCGGCAAGCAAGCGCTCGAAACG
GTGCAGCGGCTGTTGCCGGTGCTGTGCCAGGACCATGGCCTGACCCCGGACCAAGTGGTGGCTATCGCCA
GCAACGGTGGCGGCAAGCAAGCGCTCGAAACGGTGCAGCGGCTGTTGCCGGTGCTGTGCCAGGACCATGG
CCTGACCCCGGACCAAGTGGTGGCTATCGCCAGCAACGGTGGCGGCAAGCAAGCGCTCGAAACGGTGCAG
CGGCTGTTGCCGGTGCTGTGCCAGGACCATGGCCTGACCCCGGACCAAGTGGTGGCTATCGCCAGCAACG
GTGGCGGCAAGCAAGCGCTCGAAACGGTGCAGCGGCTGTTGCCGGTGCTGTGCCAGGACCATGGCCTGAC
CCCGGACCAAGTGGTGGCTATCGCCAGCAACATTGGCGGCAAGCAAGCGCTCGAAACGGTGCAGCGGCTG
TTGCCGGTGCTGTGCCAGGACCATGGCCTGACCCCGGACCAAGTGGTGGCTATCGCCAGCAACATTGGCG
GCAAGCAAGCGCTCGAAACGGTGCAGCGGCTGTTGCCGGTGCTGTGCCAGGACCATGGCCTGACCCCGGA
CCAAGTGGTGGCTATCGCCAGCAACGGTGGCGGCAAGCAAGCGCTCGAAACGGTGCAGCGGCTGTTGCCG
GTGCTGTGCCAGGACCATGGCCTGACCCCGGACCAAGTGGTGGCTATCGCCAGCAACATTGGCGGCAAGC
AAGCGCTCGAAACGGTGCAGCGGCTGTTGCCGGTGCTGTGCCAGGACCATGGCCTGACTCCGGACCAAGT
GGTGGCTATCGCCAGCCACGATGGCGGCAAGCAAGCGCTCGAAACGGTGCAGCGGCTGTTGCCGGTGCTG
TGCCAGGACCATGGCCTGACCCCGGACCAAGTGGTGGCTATCGCCAGCAACATTGGCGGCAAGCAAGCGC
TCGAAACGGTGCAGCGGCTGTTGCCGGTGCTGTGCCAGGACCATGGCCTGACTCCGGACCAAGTGGTGGC
TATCGCCAGCCACGATGGCGGCAAGCAAGCGCTCGAAACGGTGCAGCGGCTGTTGCCGGTGCTGTGCCAG
GACCATGGCCTGACTCCGGACCAAGTGGTGGCTATCGCCAGCCACGATGGCGGCAAGCAAGCGCTCGAAA
CGGTGCAGCGGCTGTTGCCGGTGCTGTGCCAGGACCATGGCCTGACCCCGGACCAAGTGGTGGCTATCGC
CAGCAACGGTGGCGGCAAGCAAGCGCTCGAAACGGTGCAGCGGCTGTTGCCGGTGCTGTGCCAGGACCAT
GGCCTGACCCCGGACCAAGTGGTGGCTATCGCCAGCAACGGTGGCGGCAAGCAAGCGCTCGAAAGCATTG
TGGCCCAGCTGAGCCGGCCTGATCCGGCGTTGGCCGCGTTGACCAACGACCACCTCGTCGCCTTGGCCTG
CCTCGGCGGACGTCCTGCCATGGATGCAGTGAAAAAGGGATTGCCGCACGCGCCGGAATTGATCAGAAGA
GTCAATCGCCGTATTGGCGAACGCACGTCCCATCGCGTTGCCGGATCCCAGCTGGTGAAGTCCGAGCTGG
AAGAAAAAAAGAGCGAGCTGCGCCACAAGCTCAAGTACGTGCCCCACGAGTACATCGAGCTGATCGAGAT
CGCCCGCAACAGCACCCAAGACCGCATCCTGGAGATGAAAGTGATGGAGTTCTTCATGAAGGTGTACGGC
TACCGCGGCAAGCACCTGGGCGGCTCCCGCAAGCCCGATGGCGCCATCTACACCGTGGGCTCCCCCATCG
ACTATGGCGTCATTGTCGACACCAAGGCCTACTCCGGCGGCTACAACTTACCCATCGGTCAGGCCGACGA
GATGCAACGCTACGTGAAGGAGAACCAGACCCGCAATAAGCACATTAATCCCAACGAGTGGTGGAAGGTG
TACCCCTCCTCCGTGACCGAGTTCAAATTCCTGTTCGTGTCCGGCCACTTCAAGGGCAATTATAAGGCCC
AACTGACCCGCCTGAACCGCAAGACCAACTGCAACGGCGCCGTGCTGTCCGTGGAGGAACTGCTGATCGG
CGGCGAGATGATCAAGGCTGGTACCCTGACCCTGGAAGAGGTGCGCCGCAAGTTCAACAATGGTGAAATC
AATTTCAGGTCCGGAAGCGGCGCCACGAACTTCTCTCTGTTAAAGCAAGCAGGGGACGTGGAAGAAAACC
CAGGGCCCATGGACTACAAAGACCATGACGGTGATTATAAAGATCATGACATCGATTACAAGGATGACGA
TGACAAGATGGCCCCCAAGAAGAAGAGGAAGGTGGGCATTCACGGGGTGCCGGCTAGCATGGTGGATCTA
CGCACGCTCGGCTACAGTCAGCAGCAGCAAGAGAAGATCAAACCGAAGGTGCGTTCGACAGTGGCGCAGC
ACCACGAGGCACTGGTGGGCCATGGGTTTACACACGCGCACATCGTTGCGCTCAGCCAACACCCGGCAGC
GTTAGGGACCGTCGCTGTCACGTATCAGCACATAATCACGGCGTTGCCAGAGGCGACACACGAAGACATC
GTTGGCGTCGGCAAACAGTGGTCCGGCGCACGCGCCCTGGAGGCCTTGCTCACGGATGCGGGGGAGTTGA
GAGGTCCGCCGTTACAGTTGGACACAGGCCAACTTGTGAAGATTGCAAAACGTGGCGGCGTGACCGCAAT
GGAGGCAGTGCATGCATCGCGCAATGCACTGACGGGTGCCCCCCTGAACCTGACCCCGGACCAAGTGGTG
GCTATCGCCAGCAACGGTGGCGGCAAGCAAGCGCTCGAAACGGTGCAGCGGCTGTTGCCGGTGCTGTGCC
AGGACCATGGCCTGACCCCGGACCAAGTGGTGGCTATCGCCAGCAACGGTGGCGGCAAGCAAGCGCTCGA
AACGGTGCAGCGGCTGTTGCCGGTGCTGTGCCAGGACCATGGCCTGACCCCGGACCAAGTGGTGGCTATC
GCCAGCAACGGTGGCGGCAAGCAAGCGCTCGAAACGGTGCAGCGGCTGTTGCCGGTGCTGTGCCAGGACC
ATGGCCTGACCCCGGACCAAGTGGTGGCTATCGCCAGCAACGGTGGCGGCAAGCAAGCGCTCGAAACGGT
GCAGCGGCTGTTGCCGGTGCTGTGCCAGGACCATGGCCTGACCCCGGACCAAGTGGTGGCTATCGCCAGC
AACATTGGCGGCAAGCAAGCGCTCGAAACGGTGCAGCGGCTGTTGCCGGTGCTGTGCCAGGACCATGGCC
TGACCCCGGACCAAGTGGTGGCTATCGCCAGCAACGGTGGCGGCAAGCAAGCGCTCGAAACGGTGCAGCG
GCTGTTGCCGGTGCTGTGCCAGGACCATGGCCTGACCCCGGACCAAGTGGTGGCTATCGCCAGCAACGGT
GGCGGCAAGCAAGCGCTCGAAACGGTGCAGCGGCTGTTGCCGGTGCTGTGCCAGGACCATGGCCTGACCC
CGGACCAAGTGGTGGCTATCGCCAGCAACAATGGCGGCAAGCAAGCGCTCGAAACGGTGCAGCGGCTGTT
GCCGGTGCTGTGCCAGGACCATGGCCTGACCCCGGACCAAGTGGTGGCTATCGCCAGCAACGGTGGCGGC
AAGCAAGCGCTCGAAACGGTGCAGCGGCTGTTGCCGGTGCTGTGCCAGGACCATGGCCTGACTCCGGACC
AAGTGGTGGCTATCGCCAGCCACGATGGCGGCAAGCAAGCGCTCGAAACGGTGCAGCGGCTGTTGCCGGT
GCTGTGCCAGGACCATGGCCTGACCCCGGACCAAGTGGTGGCTATCGCCAGCAACGGTGGCGGCAAGCAA
GCGCTCGAAACGGTGCAGCGGCTGTTGCCGGTGCTGTGCCAGGACCATGGCCTGACCCCGGACCAAGTGG
TGGCTATCGCCAGCAACATTGGCGGCAAGCAAGCGCTCGAAACGGTGCAGCGGCTGTTGCCGGTGCTGTG
CCAGGACCATGGCCTGACCCCGGACCAAGTGGTGGCTATCGCCAGCAACGGTGGCGGCAAGCAAGCGCTC
GAAACGGTGCAGCGGCTGTTGCCGGTGCTGTGCCAGGACCATGGCCTGACCCCGGACCAAGTGGTGGCTA
TCGCCAGCAACATTGGCGGCAAGCAAGCGCTCGAAACGGTGCAGCGGCTGTTGCCGGTGCTGTGCCAGGA
CCATGGCCTGACCCCGGACCAAGTGGTGGCTATCGCCAGCAACGGTGGCGGCAAGCAAGCGCTCGAAACG
GTGCAGCGGCTGTTGCCGGTGCTGTGCCAGGACCATGGCCTGACCCCGGACCAAGTGGTGGCTATCGCCA
GCAACATTGGCGGCAAGCAAGCGCTCGAAACGGTGCAGCGGCTGTTGCCGGTGCTGTGCCAGGACCATGG
CCTGACCCCGGACCAAGTGGTGGCTATCGCCAGCAACGGTGGCGGCAAGCAAGCGCTCGAAACGGTGCAG
CGGCTGTTGCCGGTGCTGTGCCAGGACCATGGCCTGACCCCGGACCAAGTGGTGGCTATCGCCAGCAACA
TTGGCGGCAAGCAAGCGCTCGAAACGGTGCAGCGGCTGTTGCCGGTGCTGTGCCAGGACCATGGCCTGAC
TCCGGACCAAGTGGTGGCTATCGCCAGCCACGATGGCGGCAAGCAAGCGCTCGAAACGGTGCAGCGGCTG
TTGCCGGTGCTGTGCCAGGACCATGGCCTGACCCCGGACCAAGTGGTGGCTATCGCCAGCAACGGTGGCG
GCAAGCAAGCGCTCGAAACGGTGCAGCGGCTGTTGCCGGTGCTGTGCCAGGACCATGGCCTGACCCCGGA
CCAAGTGGTGGCTATCGCCAGCAACGGTGGCGGCAAGCAAGCGCTCGAAAGCATTGTGGCCCAGCTGAGC
CGGCCTGATCCGGCGTTGGCCGCGTTGACCAACGATCATCTGGTGGCACTCGCGTGCCTCGGCGGACGTC
CTGCCATGGATGCAGTGAAAAAGGGATTGCCGCACGCGCCGGAATTGATCAGAAGAGTCAATCGCCGTAT
TGGCGAACGCACGTCCCATCGCGTTGCCAGATCTCAACTAGTCAAAAGTGAACTGGAGGAGAAGAAATCT
GAACTTCGTCATAAATTGAAATATGTGCCTCATGAATATATTGAATTAATTGAAATTGCCAGAAATTCCA
CTCAGGATAGAATTCTTGAAATGAAGGTAATGGAATTTTTTATGAAAGTTTATGGATATAGAGGTAAACA
TTTGGGTGGATCAAGGAAACCGGACGGAGCAATTTATACTGTCGGATCTCCTATTGATTACGGTGTGATC
GTGGATACTAAAGCTTATAGCGGAGGTTATAATCTGCCAATTGGCCAAGCAGATGAAATGGAGCGATATG
TCGAAGAAAATCAAACACGAGACAAACATCTCAACCCTAATGAATGGTGGAAAGTCTATCCATCTTCTGT
AACGGAATTTAAGTTTTTATTTGTGAGTGGTCACTTTAAAGGAAACTACAAAGCTCAGCTTACACGATTA
AATCATATCACTAATTGTAATGGAGCTGTTCTTAGTGTAGAAGAGCTTTTAATTGGTGGAGAAATGATTA
AAGCCGGCACATTAACCTTAGAGGAAGTGAGGCGGAAATTTAATAACGGCGAGATAAACTTTTAATAGCT
CGAGATATGAAGATGAAGATGAAATATTTGGTGTGTCAAATAAAAAGCTTGTGTGCTTAAGTTTGTGTTT
TTTTCTTGGCTTGTTGTGTTATGAATTTGTGGCTTTTTCTAATATTAAATGAATGTAAGATCACATTATA
ATGAATAAACAAATGTTTCTATAATCCATTGTGAATGTTTTGTTGGATCTCTTCTGCAGCATATAACTAC
TGTATGTGCTATGGTATGGACTATGGAATATGATTAAAGATAAGGAGCTCCGGCGAGCTTTGGGTACGTC
ACGTGGCTCGAGCGCGTAGTCCTCGGTAACCACAACACTTGTCGGTGAGATTATTTAATGCTGATTAGAT
TAGACAAAAATTAATTAGTTTTGAGTAGTGGCGTAAGTGTAAATAATTAGTCTCTTTTTTAACTTAGAAA
ATAGTTTAATCCTTAGTATAAATAGTCAAAATCACTGGAATGAAAAACAGTTTTTAATTTTTCCAAATTT
GATTCTGATACCATGTTAAATTCGTGGTTCAAAATCACTGCAATGAAAAGAGCAATATTGTTTAACTTTT
TTTAGGAAAATCGAATTGATTTATAGTCAGTTGATATAGAGTGAATACATAAGGAACATATACAGTTGAT
ACAATTGTATAATTCGTTCATACACTTAATACAAAGTGAACCCACAAGGAACATATACACTTAATATAAT
TGTATTCCTTGATACAAACCAATTTTGTTCGTGTCTCTACTCTCTATTTCAATTTCGCTTGACTCTTTAC
TTTTTCTAATATGTAGCTATAAATCGTAATTAAACAATACTATATCTCTAAATCTCTTATTAAGCTCAAA
CTATGGTCATATTCGAAAAAATCCTTTTAAATATTGGTCCCCTCTCACGATTAATGATAGTTATAACTAA
CATTCAAATTTTAGTTGTACTTGACATCTAAAACTTAAAAAATAGTACAAGTTAACTTTTTCTTTTTTTT
AAAAAAAGGAAATACTTGTATTTATTTTTTTAATATATAGTTATATTTTTGGTTATTTGAAAATACTTGA
TCTGTCATGTATGCTCAGTTAAATATCGTCACATTATAGAGAAAAAAGTAATAGGAGAAAAAAATTAAAA
ATTATTTCGAAAAATCAAAATTTTTTTTTGATTGAAATGAAAGATGGGTTTCCCAATCGAGGCTGGCAGG
ATAGGTACATTGGGAAATTTGGATTTGTGTGTTGAAAATGATTGTTCAATTTGGCTTTTATAACATTTGT
CGTTTATAATTTGTAGAAGGCTCTCTACAAGTTGGACTGAAGGCGGGAAACGACAATCTGATCATGAGCG
GAGAATTAAGGGAGTCACGTTATGACCCCCGCCGATGACGCGGGACAAGCCGTTTTACGTTTGGAACTGA
CAGAACCGCAACGTTGAAGGAGCCACTCAGCCGCGGGTTTCTGGAGTTTAATGAGCTAAGCACATACGTC
AGAAACCATTATTGCGCGTTCAAAAGTCGCCTAAGGTCACTATCAGCTAGCAAATATTTCTTGTCAAAAA
TGCTCCACTGACGTTCCATAAATTCCCCTCGGTATCCAATTAGAGTCTCATATTCACTCTCAATCCAAAT
AATCTGCACCGGATCCGCTAGAGGATCTCGACCTGCAAGATCCCGGGGGGCAATGAGATCCTAGGATGGG
GATTGAACAAGATGGATTGCACGCAGGTTCTCCGGCCGCTTGGGTGGAGAGGCTATTCGGCTATGACTGG
GCACAACAGACAATCGGCTGCTCTGATGCCGCCGTGTTCCGGCTGTCAGCGCAGGGGCGCCCGGTTCTTT
TTGTCAAGACCGACCTGTCCGGTGCCCTGAATGAACTCCAGGACGAGGCAGCGCGGCTATCGTGGCTGGC
CACGACGGGCGTTCCTTGCGCAGCTGTGCTCGACGTTGTCACTGAAGCGGGAAGGGACTGGCTGCTATTG
GGCGAAGTGCCGGGGCAGGATCTCCTGTCATCTCACCTTGCTCCTGCCGAGAAAGTATCCATCATGGCTG
ATGCAATGCGGCGGCTGCATACGCTTGATCCGGCTACCTGCCCATTCGACCACCAAGCGAAACATCGCAT
CGAGCGAGCACGTACTCGGATGGAAGCCGGTCTTGTCGATCAGGATGATCTGGACGAAGAGCATCAGGGG
CTCGCGCCAGCCGAACTGTTCGCCAGGCTCAAGGCGCGCATGCCCGACGGCGAGGATCTCGTCGTGACAC
ATGGCGATGCCTGCTTGCCGAATATCATGGTGGAAAATGGCCGCTTTTCTGGATTCATCGACTGTGGCCG
GCTGGGTGTGGCGGACCGCTATCAGGACATAGCGTTGGCTACCCGTGATATTGCTGAAGAGCTTGGCGGC
GAATGGGCTGACCGCTTCCTCGTGCTTTACGGTATCGCCGCTCCCGATTCGCAGCGCATCGCCTTCTATC
GCCTTCTTGACGAGTTCTTCTGATTAATTAACGATCGACAAGCTCTATTTTCTCCATAATAATGTGTGAG
TAGTTCCCAGATAAGGGAATTAGGGTTCCTATAGGGTTTCGCTCATGTGTTGAGCATATAAGAAACCCTT
AGTATGTATTTGTATTTGTAAAATACTTCTATCAATAAAATTTCTAATTCCTAAAACCAAAATCCAGTAC
TAAAATCCAGATCCCCCGAATTAATTCGGCGTTAATTCAGCATGGAGTCAAAGATTCAAATAGAGGACCT
AACAGAACTCGCCGTAAAGACTGGCGAACAGTTCATACAGAGTCTCTTACGACTCAATGACAAGAAGAAA
ATCTTCGTCAACATGGTGGAGCACGACACACTTGTCTACTCCAAAAATATCAAAGATACAGTCTCAGAAG
ACCAAAGGGCAATTGAGACTTTTCAACAAAGGGTAATATCCGGAAACCTCCTCGGATTCCATTGCCCAGC
TATCTGTCACTTTATTGTGAAGATAGTGGAAAAGGAAGGTGGCTCCTACAAATGCCATCATTGCGATAAA
GGAAAGGCCATCGTTGAAGATGCCTCTGCCGACAGTGGTCCCAAAGATGGACCCCCACCCACGAGGAGCA
TCGTGGAAAAAGAAGACGTTCCAACCACGTCTTCAAAGCAAGTGGATTGATGTGATATCTCCACTGACGT
AAGGGATGACGCACAATCCCACTATCCTTCGCAAGACCCTTCCTCTATATAAGGAAGTTCATTTCATTTG
GAGAGAACACGGGGGACTCTTGACAGTAGTATAATATATTATCAAATTATTATGAACAGTACATCTATGT
CTTCATTGGGAGTGAGAAAAGGTTCATGGACTGATGAAGAAGATTTTCTTCTAAGAAAATGTATTGATAA
GTATGGTGAAGGAAAATGGCATCTTGTTCCCATAAGAGCTGGTAACTATTAAATTAACTATCACGTTATT
TTTATTTGTCTTTCTGTCTCATTTTATTTGACGTTATTACGAATATCATCTGAAAATGTACGTGCAGGTC
TGAATAGATGTCGGAAAAGTTGTAGATTGAGGTGGCTGAATTATCTAAGGCCACATATCAAGAGAGGTGA
CTTTGAACAAGATGAAGTGGATCTCATTTTGAGGCTTCATAAGCTCTTAGGCAACAGGCATGCAAGTTTA
TGTTTTGACAAAATTTGATTAGTATATATTATATATACGTGTGACTATTTCATCTAAATGTTACGTTATT
TTACGTAGATGGTCACTTATTGCTGGTAGACTTCCCGGAAGGACAGCTAACGATGTGAAAAACTATTGGA
ACACTAATCTTCTAAGGAAGTTAAATACTACTAAAATTGTTCCTCGCGAAAAGATTAACAATAAGTGTGG
AGAAATTAGTACTAAGATTGAAATTATAAAACCTCAACGACGCAAGTATTTCTCAAGCACAATGAAGAAT
GTTACAAACAATAATGTAATTTTGGACGAGGAGGAACATTGCATTTAAATGAGTGTACTTCAAGTCACAC
CGGCGAGTGTTTGATCGCCGGCGGTACAAAGTGGTAGTAACATAGATGACACCGCGCGCGATAATTTATC
CTAGTTTGCGCGCTATATTTTGTTTTCTATCGCGTATTAAATGTATAATTGCGGGACTCTAATCATAAAA
ACCCATCTCATAAATAACGTCATGCATTACATGTTAATTATTACATGCTTAACGTAATTCAACAGAAATT
ATATGATAATCATCGCAAGACCGGCAACAGGATTCAATCTTAAGAAACTTTATTGCCAAATGTTTGAACG
ATCGGGGAAATTCCTAATAAATATTAAATTTTATTATATGCGAACTGTCTACAAATGTTGTTTGCGTCAA
TGCATCCCATAGTACATAATTCACTGCTCTAATTACATTATTCAAACTAATTACACCCAAATTATTAAGA
AATTTCAACACTTGTGTTTTAAATACCCTTAAGAAACGACCAGTCGGAGGCTGTGAGGTCATCCAGATTC
GGTAGGTTAGGAAACATTTGTGTATCCCCAACACTTTCCTCAGGTTGTGATTGAACTGTATCCGGACGGT
GATGATGTCTTCGTTCATCACGAAGGGCCGGTTTTGGTGCTCTGTTATCTTGAAATATAGGGGATTTTGA
ATCTCCCAGATAAACACGCCATTCTCTGCTTGAGCTGCAGTGATGAGTTCCCCTGTGCGTGAATCCATGG
TCGTGGCAGGTTATTGCTATGAAGTAAGAACAGCCACACGGTAGATCAACTCGTCGACGTCTGGTCCCCT
TCTTGGCTAGCCTGTGCTGTACTTTGATTGGTACCTGAGTAGAGTGGGCCTTCGAGGGTGACGAAGGTCG
CATTTTTTAAAGCCCAGTTTTTTAGTGCAGAATTCTTTTCCTCATCCAAGTATTCTTTATAGCTGGAGTT
GGGTCCTGGATTGCAGAGGAAGGTAGTGGGAATTCCGCCTTTAATTTGAACTGGCTTCCCGTACTTTGTA
TTTGATTGCCAGTCCCTTTGGGCCCCCATGAATTCTTTAAAGTGCTTTAGGTAGTGGGGGTCTACGTCAT
CAATGACGTTGTACCAGGCATCATTACTGTAAACCTTTGGGCTAAGGTCTAGATGACCACACAAATAATT
ATGTGGTCCCAATGATCTGGCCCACATAGTCTTCCCCGTCCTACTGTCACCCTCAATTACTATACTTATG
GGTCTCAGAGGCCGCGCAGCGGGACTGCAGACGTTCTCGGCAGCCCACTCTTCAAGTTCTTCTGGAACTT
GGTCGAAAGAAGAAGATAAAAAAGGTGAAACATAAACATCCATTGGAGGTGTAAAAATCCTATCTAAATT
AGAATTTAAATTGTGAAATTGTAAAACAAAATCTTTGGGAGCTTTCTCCCTCAATATATTAAGGGCCTGA
GCTTTGGACCCTGAATTGATTGCCTCGGCATATGCGTCGTTGGCAGATTGGCAACCTCCTCTAGCTGATC
GTCCATCGACTTGGAAAACTCCATGATCAATGACGTCTCCGTCTTTTTCCATGTAGGATTTGACATCGCT
TGAGCTCTTAGCTCCCTGAATGTTCGGATGGAAATGTGCTGACCTGGTTGGGGATGTGAGGTCGAAGAAT
CTATTGTTTTTGCACTGGAACTTTCCTTCGAACTGGATGAGCACATGCAAGTGAGGAGTCCCATCTTCGT
GAAGCTCTCTGCAAATTCTAATAAATTTTTTGAAAGTGGGTGTTTGGAGATTTAATAATTTGGGAAAGTG
CTCTTCTTTAGTTAGAGAGCACTTGGGATAAGTGAGAAAATAATTTTTGGCATTTATTTTAAAGCGATTG
GGGGCTGCCATGTTGACTTGGTCAATCGGTGTCTCTCAACTCTCTCTATGTATCGGTGTATTGGAGTCCT
ATATATATGGAGACTCTAATGGCATAAATGTAAATATGGAACTTTAAATCAAAACCCTTACGCTCCAAAA
AGCGGCCATCCGTATAATATTACCGGATGGCCGCGATTTTTTTTTTGGACCCCACAACGCAATAACTGAC
AAAGACATGCGGACCAATCACCTGACGCGCTCAAAGCTTAATTGTTTTGTGTTTTCTATTTAAACTTGGG
CACCAAGTATTGTAGTTCGTACTTGGGGCCCTCGAGTTTAAACTATCAGTGTTTGACAGGATATATTGGC
GGGTAAACCTAAGAGAAAAGAGCGTTTATTAGAATAACGGATATTTAAAAGGGCGTGAAAAGGTTTATCC
GTTCGTCCATTTGTATGTGCATGCCAACCACAGGGTTCCCCTCGGGATCAAAGTACTTTGATCCAACCCC
TCCGCTGCTATAGTGCAGTCGGCTTCTGACGTTCAGTGCAGCCGTCTTCTGAAAACGACATGTCGCACAA
GTCCTAAGTTACGCGACAGGCTGCCGCCCTGCCCTTTTCCTGGCGTTTTCTTGTCGCGTGTTTTAGTCGC
ATAAAGTAGAATACTTGCGACTAGAACCGGAGACATTACGCCATGAACAAGAGCGCCGCCGCTGGCCTGC
TGGGCTATGCCCGCGTCAGCACCGACGACCAGGACTTGACCAACCAACGGGCCGAACTGCACGCGGCCGG
CTGCACCAAGCTGTTTTCCGAGAAGATCACCGGCACCAGGCGCGACCGCCCGGAGCTGGCCAGGATGCTT
GACCACCTACGCCCTGGCGACGTTGTGACAGTGACCAGGCTAGACCGCCTGGCCCGCAGCACCCGCGACC
TACTGGACATTGCCGAGCGCATCCAGGAGGCCGGCGCGGGCCTGCGTAGCCTGGCAGAGCCGTGGGCCGA
CACCACCACGCCGGCCGGCCGCATGGTGTTGACCGTGTTCGCCGGCATTGCCGAGTTCGAGCGTTCCCTA
ATCATCGACCGCACCCGGAGCGGGCGCGAGGCCGCCAAGGCCCGAGGCGTGAAGTTTGGCCCCCGCCCTA
CCCTCACCCCGGCACAGATCGCGCACGCCCGCGAGCTGATCGACCAGGAAGGCCGCACCGTGAAAGAGGC
GGCTGCACTGCTTGGCGTGCATCGCTCGACCCTGTACCGCGCACTTGAGCGCAGCGAGGAAGTGACGCCC
ACCGAGGCCAGGCGGCGCGGTGCCTTCCGTGAGGACGCATTGACCGAGGCCGACGCCCTGGCGGCCGCCG
AGAATGAACGCCAAGAGGAACAAGCATGAAACCGCACCAGGACGGCCAGGACGAACCGTTTTTCATTACC
GAAGAGATCGAGGCGGAGATGATCGCGGCCGGGTACGTGTTCGAGCCGCCCGCGCACGGCTCAACCGTGC
GGCTGCATGAAATCCTGGCCGGTTTGTCTGATGCCAAGCTGGCGGCCTGGCCGGCCAGCTTGGCCGCTGA
AGAAACCGAGCGCCGCCGTCTAAAAAGGTGATGTGTATTTGAGTAAAACAGCTTGCGTCATGCGGTCGCT
GCGTATATGATGCGATGAGTAAATAAACAAATACGCAAGGGGAACGCATGAAGGTTATCGCTGTACTTAA
CCAGAAAGGCGGGTCAGGCAAGACGACCATCGCAACCCATCTAGCCCGCGCCCTGCAACTCGCCGGGGCC
GATGTTCTGTTAGTCGATTCCGATCCCCAGGGCAGTGCCCGCGATTGGGCGGCCGTGCGGGAAGATCAAC
CGCTAACCGTTGTCGGCATCGACCGCCCGACGATTGACCGCGACGTGAAGGCCATCGGCCGGCGCGACTT
CGTAGTGATCGACGGAGCGCCCCAGGCGGCGGACTTGGCTGTGTCCGCGATCAAGGCAGCCGACTTCGTG
CTGATTCCGGTGCAGCCAAGCCCTTACGACATATGGGCCACCGCCGACCTGGTGGAGCTGGTTAAGCAGC
GCATTGAGGTCACGGATGGAAGGCTACAAGCGGCCTTTGTCGTGTCGCGGGCGATCAAAGGCACGCGCAT
CGGCGGTGAGGTTGCCGAGGCGCTGGCCGGGTACGAGCTGCCCATTCTTGAGTCCCGTATCACGCAGCGC
GTGAGCTACCCAGGCACTGCCGCCGCCGGCACAACCGTTCTTGAATCAGAACCCGAGGGCGACGCTGCCC
GCGAGGTCCAGGCGCTGGCCGCTGAAATTAAATCAAAACTCATTTGAGTTAATGAGGTAAAGAGAAAATG
AGCAAAAGCACAAACACGCTAAGTGCCGGCCGTCCGAGCGCACGCAGCAGCAAGGCTGCAACGTTGGCCA
GCCTGGCAGACACGCCAGCCATGAAGCGGGTCAACTTTCAGTTGCCGGCGGAGGATCACACCAAGCTGAA
GATGTACGCGGTACGCCAAGGCAAGACCATTACCGAGCTGCTATCTGAATACATCGCGCAGCTACCAGAG
TAAATGAGCAAATGAATAAATGAGTAGATGAATTTTAGCGGCTAAAGGAGGCGGCATGGAAAATCAAGAA
CAACCAGGCACCGACGCCGTGGAATGCCCCATGTGTGGAGGAACGGGCGGTTGGCCAGGCGTAAGCGGCT
GGGTTGTCTGCCGGCCCTGCAATGGCACTGGAACCCCCAAGCCCGAGGAATCGGCGTGACGGTCGCAAAC
CATCCGGCCCGGTACAAATCGGCGCGGCGCTGGGTGATGACCTGGTGGAGAAGTTGAAGGCCGCGCAGGC
CGCCCAGCGGCAACGCATCGAGGCAGAAGCACGCCCCGGTGAATCGTGGCAAGCGGCCGCTGATCGAATC
CGCAAAGAATCCCGGCAACCGCCGGCAGCCGGTGCGCCGTCGATTAGGAAGCCGCCCAAGGGCGACGAGC
AACCAGATTTTTTCGTTCCGATGCTCTATGACGTGGGCACCCGCGATAGTCGCAGCATCATGGACGTGGC
CGTTTTCCGTCTGTCGAAGCGTGACCGACGAGCTGGCGAGGTGATCCGCTACGAGCTTCCAGACGGGCAC
GTAGAGGTTTCCGCAGGGCCGGCCGGCATGGCCAGTGTGTGGGATTACGACCTGGTACTGATGGCGGTTT
CCCATCTAACCGAATCCATGAACCGATACCGGGAAGGGAAGGGAGACAAGCCCGGCCGCGTGTTCCGTCC
ACACGTTGCGGACGTACTCAAGTTCTGCCGGCGAGCCGATGGCGGAAAGCAGAAAGACGACCTGGTAGAA
ACCTGCATTCGGTTAAACACCACGCACGTTGCCATGCAGCGTACGAAGAAGGCCAAGAACGGCCGCCTGG
TGACGGTATCCGAGGGTGAAGCCTTGATTAGCCGCTACAAGATCGTAAAGAGCGAAACCGGGCGGCCGGA
GTACATCGAGATCGAGCTAGCTGATTGGATGTACCGCGAGATCACAGAAGGCAAGAACCCGGACGTGCTG
ACGGTTCACCCCGATTACTTTTTGATCGATCCCGGCATCGGCCGTTTTCTCTACCGCCTGGCACGCCGCG
CCGCAGGCAAGGCAGAAGCCAGATGGTTGTTCAAGACGATCTACGAACGCAGTGGCAGCGCCGGAGAGTT
CAAGAAGTTCTGTTTCACCGTGCGCAAGCTGATCGGGTCAAATGACCTGCCGGAGTACGATTTGAAGGAG
GAGGCGGGGCAGGCTGGCCCGATCCTAGTCATGCGCTACCGCAACCTGATCGAGGGCGAAGCATCCGCCG
GTTCCTAATGTACGGAGCAGATGCTAGGGCAAATTGCCCTAGCAGGGGAAAAAGGTCGAAAAGGCCTCTT
TCCTGTGGATAGCACGTACATTGGGAACCCAAAGCCGTACATTGGGAACCGGAACCCGTACATTGGGAAC
CCAAAGCCGTACATTGGGAACCGGTCACACATGTAAGTGACTGATATAAAAGAGAAAAAAGGCGATTTTT
CCGCCTAAAACTCTTTAAAACTTATTAAAACTCTTAAAACCCGCCTGGCCTGTGCATAACTGTCTGGCCA
GCGCACAGCCGAAGAGCTGCAAAAAGCGCCTACCCTTCGGTCGCTGCGCTCCCTACGCCCCGCCGCTTCG
CGTCGGCCTATCGCGGCCGCTGGCCGCTCAAAAATGGCTGGCCTACGGCCAGGCAATCTACCAGGGCGCG
GACAAGCCGCGCCGTCGCCACTCGACAGCCGGCGCCCACATCAAGGCACCCTGCCTCGCGCGTTTCGGTG
ATGACGGTGAAAACCTCTGACACATGCAGCTCCCGGAAACGGTCACAGCTTGTCTGTAAGCGGATGCCGG
GAGCAGACAAGCCCGTCAGGGCGCGTCAGCGGGTGTTGGCGGGTGTCGGGGCGCAGCCATGACCCAGTCA
CGTAGCGATAGCGGAGTGTATACTGGCTTAACTATGCGGCATCAGAGCAGATTGTACTGAGAGTGCACCA
TATGCGGTGTGAAATACCGCACAGATGCGTAAGGAGAAAATACCGCATCAGGCGCTCTTCCGCTTCCTCG
CTCACTGACTCGCTGCGCTCGGTCGTTCGGCTGCGGCGAGCGGTATCAGCTCACTCAAAGGCGGTAATAC
GGTTATCCACAGAATCAGGGGATAACGCAGGAAAGAACATGTGAGCAAAAGGCCAGCAAAAGGCCAGGAA
CCGTAAAAAGGCCGCGTTGCTGGCGTTTTTCCATAGGCTCCGCCCCCCTGACGAGCATCACAAAAATCGA
CGCTCAAGTCAGAGGTGGCGAAACCCGACAGGACTATAAAGATACCAGGCGTTTCCCCCTGGAAGCTCCC
TCGTGCGCTCTCCTGTTCCGACCCTGCCGCTTACCGGATACCTGTCCGCCTTTCTCCCTTCGGGAAGCGT
GGCGCTTTCTCATAGCTCACGCTGTAGGTATCTCAGTTCGGTGTAGGTCGTTCGCTCCAAGCTGGGCTGT
GTGCACGAACCCCCCGTTCAGCCCGACCGCTGCGCCTTATCCGGTAACTATCGTCTTGAGTCCAACCCGG
TAAGACACGACTTATCGCCACTGGCAGCAGCCACTGGTAACAGGATTAGCAGAGCGAGGTATGTAGGCGG
TGCTACAGAGTTCTTGAAGTGGTGGCCTAACTACGGCTACACTAGAAGGACAGTATTTGGTATCTGCGCT
CTGCTGAAGCCAGTTACCTTCGGAAAAAGAGTTGGTAGCTCTTGATCCGGCAAACAAACCACCGCTGGTA
GCGGTGGTTTTTTTGTTTGCAAGCAGCAGATTACGCGCAGAAAAAAAGGATCTCAAGAAGATCCTTTGAT
CTTTTCTACGGGGTCTGACGCTCAGTGGAACGAAAACTCACGTTAAGGGATTTTGGTCATGCATTCTAGG
TACTAAAACAATTCATCCAGTAAAATATAATATTTTATTTTCTCCCAATCAGGCTTGATCCCCAGTAAGT
CAAAAAATAGCTCGACATACTGTTCTTCCCCGATATCCTCCCTGATCGACCGGACGCAGAAGGCAATGTC
ATACCACTTGTCCGCCCTGCCGCTTCTCCCAAGATCAATAAAGCCACTTACTTTGCCATCTTTCACAAAG
ATGTTGCTGTCTCCCAGGTCGCCGTGGGAAAAGACAAGTTCCTCTTCGGGCTTTTCCGTCTTTAAAAAAT
CATACAGCTCGCGCGGATCTTTAAATGGAGTGTCTTCTTCCCAGTTTTCGCAATCCACATCGGCCAGATC
GTTATTCAGTAAGTAATCCAATTCGGCTAAGCGGCTGTCTAAGCTATTCGTATAGGGACAATCCGATATG
TCGATGGAGTGAAAGAGCCTGATGCACTCCGCATACAGCTCGATAATCTTTTCAGGGCTTTGTTCATCTT
CATACTCTTCCGAGCAAAGGACGCCATCGGCCTCACTCATGAGCAGATTGCTCCAGCCATCATGCCGTTC
AAAGTGCAGGACCTTTGGAACAGGCAGCTTTCCTTCCAGCCATAGCATCATGTCCTTTTCCCGTTCCACA
TCATAGGTGGTCCCTTTATACCGGCTGTCCGTCATTTTTAAATATAGGTTTTCATTTTCTCCCACCAGCT
TATATACCTTAGCAGGAGACATTCCTTCCGTATCTTTTACGCAGCGGTATTTTTCGATCAGTTTTTTCAA
TTCCGGTGATATTCTCATTTTAGCCATTTATTATTTCCTTCCTCTTTTCTACAGTATTTAAAGATACCCC
AAGAAGCTAATTATAACAAGACGAACTCCAATTCACTGTTCCTTGCATTCTAAAACCTTAAATACCAGAA
AACAGCTTTTTCAAAGTTGTTTTCAAAGTTGGCGTATAACATAGTATCGACGGAGCCGATTTTGAAACCG
CGGTGATCACAGGCAGCAACGCTCTGTCATCGTTACAATCAACATGCTACCCTCCGCGAGATCATCCGTG
TTTCAAACCCGGCAGCTTAGTTGCCGTTCTTCCGAATAGCATCGGTAACATGAGCAAAGTCTGCCGCCTT
ACAACGGCTCTCCCGCTGACGCCGTCCCGGACTGATGGGCTGCCTGTATCGAGTGGTGATTTTGTGCCGA
GCTGCCGGTCGGGGAGCTGTTGGCTGGCTGG
