LOCUS       Exported 708 bp ds-DNA linear SYN 15-JUL-2021
DEFINITION  TALENs targeting ANT1 locus, donor molecule with 5' homology
            arm-Pnos:NptII-35S:ANT13' homology arm as a Gemini Viral Replicon
            based onTomato Yellow Leaf Curl Virus.
ACCESSION   .
VERSION     .
KEYWORDS    pTC208
SOURCE      synthetic DNA construct
  ORGANISM  synthetic DNA construct
REFERENCE   1 (bases 1 to 708)
  AUTHORS   Cermak T, Baltes NJ, Cegan R, Zhang Y, Voytas DF
  TITLE     High-frequency, precise modification of the tomato genome.
  JOURNAL   Genome Biol. 2015 Nov 6;16(1):232. doi: 10.1186/s13059-015-0796-9.
  PUBMED    26541286
REFERENCE   2 (bases 1 to 708)
  AUTHORS   .
  TITLE     Direct Submission
  JOURNAL   Exported Jul 15, 2021 from SnapGene Server 1.1.58
            http://www.snapgene.com
FEATURES             Location/Qualifiers
     source          1..708
                     /organism="synthetic DNA construct"
                     /mol_type="other DNA"
ORIGIN
        1 aaaagggatt gccgcacgcg ccggaattga tcagaagagt caatcgccgt attggcgaac
       61 gcacgtccca tcgcgttgcc ggatcccagc tggtgaagtc cgagctggaa gaaaaaaaga
      121 gcgagctgcg ccacaagctc aagtacgtgc cccacgagta catcgagctg atcgagatcg
      181 cccgcaacag cacccaagac cgcatcctgg agatgaaagt gatggagttc ttcatgaagg
      241 tgtacggcta ccgcggcaag cacctgggcg gctcccgcaa gcccgatggc gccatctaca
      301 ccgtgggctc ccccatcgac tatggcgtca ttgtcgacac caaggcctac tccggcggct
      361 acaacttacc catcggtcag gccgacgaga tgcaacgcta cgtgaaggag aaccagaccc
      421 gcaataagca cattaatccc aacgagtggt ggaaggtgta cccctcctcc gtgaccgagt
      481 tcaaattcct gttcgtgtcc ggccacttca agggcaatta taaggcccaa ctgacccgcc
      541 tgaaccgcaa gaccaactgc aacggcgccg tgctgtccgt ggaggaactg ctgatcggcg
      601 gcgagatgat caaggctggt accctgaccc tggaagaggt gcgccgcaag ttcaacaatg
      661 gtgaaatcaa tttcaggtcc ggaagcggcg ccacgaactt ctctctgt
//
