LOCUS       Exported 373 bp ds-DNA linear SYN 15-JUL-2021
DEFINITION  TALENs targeting ANT1 locus, donor molecule with 5' homology
            arm-Pnos:NptII-35S:ANT13' homology arm as a Gemini Viral Replicon
            based onTomato Yellow Leaf Curl Virus.
ACCESSION   .
VERSION     .
KEYWORDS    pTC208
SOURCE      synthetic DNA construct
  ORGANISM  synthetic DNA construct
REFERENCE   1 (bases 1 to 373)
  AUTHORS   Cermak T, Baltes NJ, Cegan R, Zhang Y, Voytas DF
  TITLE     High-frequency, precise modification of the tomato genome.
  JOURNAL   Genome Biol. 2015 Nov 6;16(1):232. doi: 10.1186/s13059-015-0796-9.
  PUBMED    26541286
REFERENCE   2 (bases 1 to 373)
  AUTHORS   .
  TITLE     Direct Submission
  JOURNAL   Exported Jul 15, 2021 from SnapGene Server 1.1.58
            http://www.snapgene.com
FEATURES             Location/Qualifiers
     source          1..373
                     /organism="synthetic DNA construct"
                     /mol_type="other DNA"
ORIGIN
        1 cttagctagg ccctttnaag gacttggtcc ggggtcaggc catggtcctg gcacagcacc
       61 ggcaacagcc gctgcaccgt ttcgagcgct tgcttgccgc caccgttgct ggcgatagcc
      121 accacttggt ccggggtcag gccatggtcc tggcacagca ccggcaacag ccgctgcacc
      181 gtttcgagcg cttgcttgcc gccatcgtgg ctggcgatag ccaccacttg gtccggagtc
      241 aggccatggt cctggcacag caccggcaac agccgctgca ccgtttcgag cgcttgcttg
      301 ccgccatcgt ggctggcgat agccaccact tggtccggag tcaggccatg gtcctggcac
      361 agcaccggca aca
//
