>Addgene plasmid #70017 | pTC208 | addgene partial sequence | sequence record 133280 | TAL_R2 5'-ggcgacgaggtggtcgttgg-3'
TGGTCCGGGGTCAGGCCATGGTCCTGGCACAGCACCGGCAACAGCCGCTGCACCGTTTCGAGCGCTTGCT
TGCCGCCACCGTTGCTGGCGATAGCCACCACTTGGTCCGGGGTCAGGCCATGGTCCTGGCACAGCACCGG
CAACAGCCGCTGCACCGTTTCAAGCGCTTGCTTGCCGCCATCGTGGCTGGCGATAGCCACCACTTGGTCC
GGAGTCAGGCCATGGTCCTGGCACAGCACCGGCAACAGCCGCTGCACCGTTTCGAGCGCTTGCTTGCCGC
CATCGTGGCTGGCGATAGCCACCACTTGGTCCGGAGTCAGGCCATGGTCCTGGCACAGCACCGGCAACAG
CCGCTGCACCGTTTCGAGCGCTTGCTTGCCGCCAATGTTGCTGGCGATAGCCACCACTTGGTCCGGGGTC
AGGCCATGGTCCTGGCACAGCACCGGCAACAGCCGCTGCACCGTTT
