>Addgene plasmid #70017 | pTC208 | addgene partial sequence | sequence record 133282 | pCR8-3 5'-gttattaaatttccgtctcacttcc-3'
ATGATTTAATCGTGTAAGCTGAGCTTTGTAGTTTCCTTTAAAGTGACCACTCACAAATAAAAACTTAAAT
TCCGTTACAGAAGATGGATAGACTTTCCACCATTCATTAGGGTTGAGATGTTTGTCTCGTGTTTGATTTT
CTTCGACATATCGCTCCATTTCATCTGCTTGGCCAATTGGCAGATTATAACCTCCGCTATAAGCTTTAGT
ATCCACGATCACACCGTAATCAATAGGAGATCCGACAGTATAAATTGCTCCGTCCGGTTTCCTTGATCCA
CCCAAATGTTTACCTCTATATCCATAAACTTTCATAAAAAATTCCATTACCTTCATTTCAAGAATTCTAT
CCTGAGTGGAATTTCTGGCAATTTCAATTAATTCAATATATTCATGAGGCACATATTTCAATTTATGACG
AAGTTCAGATTTCTTCTCCTCCAGTTCACTTTTGACTAGTTGAGATCTGGCAACGCGATGGGACGTGCGT
TCGCCAATACGGCGATTGACTCTTCTGATCAATTCCGGCGCGTGCGGCAAT
